>Addgene plasmid #173171 | pKD279.8 | addgene full sequence | sequence record 342167 | Addgene NGS Result
CGCCGATAAACAAAAAAATGGCATTAAAGCGAATTTTAAAATTCGCCACAACGTGGAGGATGGCAGCGTG
CAGCTGGCTGATCACTACCAGCAAAACACTCCAATCGGTGATGGTCCTGTTCTGCTGCCAGACAATCACT
ATCTGAGCACGCAAAGCGTTCTGTCTAAAGATCCGAACGAGAAACGCGATCATATGGTTCTGCTGGAGTT
CGTAACCGCAGCGGGCATCACGCATGGTATGGATGAACTGTACAAATGATGATAATAATCTAGACCAGGC
ATCAAATAAAACGAAAGGCTCAGTCGAAAGACTGGGCCTTTCGTTTTATCTGTTGTTTGTCGGTGAACGC
TCTCTACTAGAGTCACACTGGCTCACCTTCGGGTGGGCCTTTCTGCGTTTATAGGTACCCGTGGATCCTC
TAGAGTCGACCTGCAGGCATGCAAGCTTCCTAGGCGTTCGGCTGCGGCGAGCGGTATCAGCTCACTCAAA
GGCGGTAATACGGTTATCCACAGAATCAGGGGATAACGCATGCAAGAACATGTGAGCAAAAGGCCAGCAA
AAGGCCAGGAACCGTAAAAAGGCCGCGTTGCTGGCGTTTTTCCATAGGCTCCGCCCCCCTGACGAGCATC
ACAAAAATCGACGCTCAAGTCAGAGGTGGCGAAACCCGACAGGACTATAAAGATACCAGGCGTTTCCCCC
TGGAAGCTCCCTCGTGCGCTCTCCTGTTCCGACCCTGCCGCTTACCGGATACCTGTCCGCCTTTCTCCCT
TCGGGAAGCGTGGCGCTTTCTCATAGCTCACGCTGTAGGTATCTCAGTTCGGTGTAGGTCGTTCGCTCCA
AGCTGGGCTGTGTGCACGAACCCCCCGTTCAGCCCGACCGCTGCGCCTTATCCGGTAACTATCGTCTTGA
GTCCAACCCGGTAAGACACGACTTATCGCCACTGGCAGCAGCCACTGGTAACAGGATTAGCAGAGCGAGG
TATGTAGGCGGTGCTACAGAGTTCTTGAAGTGGTGGCCTAACTACGGCTACACTAGAAGGACAGTATTTG
GTATCTGCGCTCTGCTGAAGCCAGTTACCTTCGGAAAAAGAGTTGGTAGCTCTTGATCCGGCAAACAAAC
CACCGCTGGTAGCGGTGGTTTTTTTGTTTGCAAGCAGCAGATTACGCGCAGAAAAAAAGGATCTCAAGAA
GATCCTTTGATCTTTTCTACGGGGTCTGACGCTCAGTGGAACGAAAACTCACGTTAAGGGATTTTGGTCA
TGACTAGTGCTTGGATTCTCACCAATAAAAAACGCCCGGCGGCAACCGAGCGTTCTGAACAAATCCAGAT
GGAGTTCTGAGGTCATTACTGGATCTATCAACAGGAGTCCAAGCGAGCTCGATATCAAATTACGCCCCGC
CCTGCCACTCATCGCAGTACTGTTGTAATTCATTAAGCATTCTGCCGACATGGAAGCCATCACAAACGGC
ATGATGAACCTGAATCGCCAGCGGCATCAGCACCTTGTCGCCTTGCGTATAATATTTGCCCATGGTGAAA
ACGGGGGCGAAGAAGTTGTCCATATTGGCCACGTTTAAATCAAAACTGGTGAAACTCACCCAGGGATTGG
CTGAGACGAAAAACATATTCTCAATAAACCCTTTAGGGAAATAGGCCAGGTTTTCACCATAACACGCCAC
ATCTTGCGAATATATGTGTAGAAACTGCCGGAAATCGTCGTGGTATTCACTCCAGAGCGATGAAAACGTT
TCAGTTTGCTCATGGAAAACGGTGTAACAAGGGTGAACACTATCCCATATCACCAGCTCACCGTCTTTCA
TTGCCATACGAAATTCCGGATGAGCATTCATCAGGCGGGCAAGAATGTGAATAAAGGCCGGATAAAACTT
GTGCTTATTTTTCTTTACGGTCTTTAAAAAGGCCGTAATATCCAGCTGAACGGTCTGGTTATAGGTACAT
TGAGCAACTGACTGAAATGCCTCAAAATGTTCTTTACGATGCCATTGGGATATATCAACGGTGGTATATC
CAGTGATTTTTTTCTCCATTTTAGCTTCCTTAGCTCCTGAAAATCTCGATAACTCAAAAAATACGACCGG
TAGTGATCTTATTTCATTATGGTGAAAGTTGGAACCTCTTACGGGCCGGCCAACGTCTCATTTTCGCCAG
ATATCGACGTCTAAGAAACCATTATTATCATGACATTAACCTATAAAAATAGGCGTATCACGAGGCCCTT
TCGTCTTCACCTCGAGCTGACAGCTAGCTCAGTCCTAGGTATAATGCTAGCTGCCCCGTATAATAGGTTA
TAAGACGGAATTATTTATGAAAATTCTTATCGCCGAAGATGATATTCATATCCGCCAAGGGTTGGCCGAT
ATGCTTTCCAGAGAGGGATATTCCGTTCTGCTTGCTGATAATGGCAAAGTTGCCCTGTTAAAATATCAAC
AAGAGCAGCCGGATTTTATTATTCTGGATATTATGATGCCTGAGTTAGATGGCTATTCAGTCTGCAAAGA
AATCAGAAAGCACGATGAACAAACGCCGGTGATCTTTTTATCCGCTAAAGGTGAAGAGCTTGATAAAGTT
CTGGGGCTTGAGCTTGGTGCGGATGACTATATTAATAAACCATTTGGTATTCACGAGGTTCGGGCGCGAA
TCAAAACAATTGCCCGACGCTGTCTGAAAGCCAAACAGAATTCACCAGATCAAAGCGTGGAGCTTGGCGG
GCTGACGATTTATCCTGATCAGAATGAGGCCGAATGGAACAGCGTCCGGATTTTGTTTTCCCAAAAAGAA
TTCCAGCTTCTCTCGATTTTTGTGAGGGAGCATAAAAAAATTGTCTCTCGTGATGAACTATTGGAGGCGT
TATGGGATGACGTTGATTTTGTCGATGACAATACGTTAACGGTCAATGTCAATCGGCTGCGGAGAAAACT
GGAGAATGCAGGACTGACAGATTGCATTTCCACAATCAGAGGACAAGGTTATCAATTTCAAGTCAATCGG
AAGGATGAAGCGGAATGTTAATAATAATCTAGACCAGGCATCAAATAAAACGAAAGGCTCAGTCGAAAGA
CTGGGCCTTTCGTTTTATCTGTTGTTTGTCGGTGAACGCTCTCTACTAGAGTCACACTGGCTCACCTTCG
GGTGGGCCTTTCTGCGTTTATAGTAAATCACTGCATAATTCGTGTCGCTCAAGGCGCACTCCCGTTCTGG
ATAATGTTTTTTGCGCCGACATCATAACGGTTCTGGCAAATATTCTGAAATGAGCTGGTTAGCTAGTCAC
ACCCTCGTGAATGTGACAGCATTGTAAGATTGGGGAGCGGAATTGCAAGAAAGTTCGATGGGAGGATGCT
GACTTCCTTTTTATAATAAAGAAAAAGGAGGAGCAGAACAAAGAGGAGAAATACTAGATGCGTAAAGGCG
AAGAGCTGTTCACTGGTGTCGTCCCTATTCTGGTGGAACTGGATGGTGATGTCAACGGTCATAAGTTTTC
CGTGCGTGGCGAGGGTGAAGGTGACGCAACTAATGGTAAACTGACGCTGAAGTTCATCTGTACTACTGGT
AAACTGCCGGTACCTTGGCCGACTCTGGTAACGACGCTGACTTATGGTGTTCAGTGCTTTGCTCGTTATC
CGGACCATATGAAGCAGCATGACTTCTTCAAGTCCGCCATGCCGGAAGGCTATGTGCAGGAACGCACGAT
TTCCTTTAAGGATGACGGCACGTACAAAACGCGTGCGGAAGTGAAATTTGAAGGCGATACCCTGGTAAAC
CGCATTGAGCTGAAAGGCATTGACTTTAAAGAAGACGGCAATATCCTGGGCCATAAGCTGGAATACAATT
TTAACAGCCACAATGTTTACATCAC
Features (pLannotate 1.2.2; 12 found; start..end, strand, type, name):
    283..354     +  terminator     rrnB T1 terminator: transcription terminator T1 from the E. coli rrnB gene
    370..397     +  terminator     T7Te terminator: phage T7 early transcription terminator
    404..448     +  misc_feature   MCS (fragment): pUC18/19 multiple cloning site
    599..1187    -  rep_origin     ori: high-copy-number ColE1/pMB1/pBR322/pUC origin of replication
   1275..1369    -  terminator     lambda t0 terminator: transcription terminator from phage lambda
   1393..2049    -  CDS            cat: CAT_ECOLX - Experimental evidence at protein level: Swiss-Prot protein existence level 1. This enzyme is an effector of chloramphenicol resistance in bacteria. From Escherichia coli. This protein is used as a marker in many commonly used cloning vectors, such as pACYC184.
   2050..2148    -  promoter       cat promoter: promoter of the E. coli cat gene encoding chloramphenicol acetyltransferase
   2258..2291    +  promoter       J23119 promoter: bacterial promoter (Registry of Standard Biological Parts BBa J23119)
   2330..3028    +  CDS            yvcP: YVCP_BACSU - Protein inferred from homology: Swiss-Prot protein existence level 3. Member of the two-component regulatory system YvcQ/YvcP. From Bacillus subtilis (strain 168).
   3052..3123    +  terminator     rrnB T1 terminator: transcription terminator T1 from the E. coli rrnB gene
   3139..3166    +  terminator     T7Te terminator: phage T7 early transcription terminator
   3418..256     +  CDS            superfolder GFP (across the origin): GFP variant that folds robustly even when fused to poorly folded proteins (Pédelacq et al., 2006)
