[The description below was written by a language model from this plasmid's Addgene catalogue record and pLannotate feature annotations shown in this document.]
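Description:
pKD279.8 is a small (about 3.9 kb) high-copy bacterial expression plasmid built on a ColE1/pMB1-type origin and selected with chloramphenicol through a cat gene driven by its native promoter and followed by a lambda t0 terminator. It is propagated in standard E. coli cloning strains and carries two independent, terminator-insulated expression units that together form a transcriptional reporter for two-component system signalling.

The first unit expresses a chimeric response regulator, SO_4388(REC)-PsdR(DBD) 137, in which the receiver domain of the Shewanella oneidensis regulator SO_4388 is joined to the DNA-binding domain of the Bacillus subtilis regulator PsdR; the "137" presumably denotes the junction position, though the record does not define it. The catalogue entry gives the constitutive Anderson-series promoter J23108 as the driver. The automated annotation labels the element at that position as J23119, most likely because these promoter family members are nearly identical, and it tags the coding sequence as yvcP (the older name for PsdR), reflecting only the B. subtilis-derived portion of the fusion. The second unit places superfolder GFP, which spans the numbering origin of the sequence record, under the PsdR-responsive promoter PpsdA110; this promoter is not picked up in the feature table. Each unit ends with tandem rrnB T1 and T7Te terminators.

The design lets phosphorylation of the SO_4388 receiver domain be read out through a well-characterised output promoter: activation of the hybrid regulator should drive sfGFP fluorescence. No sensor histidine kinase is recorded on this plasmid, so it would have to be supplied separately. The associated publication concerns mucosal acidosis, but the record does not state the input signal sensed.
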