Addgene plasmid #173171: pKD279.8
Purpose: Encodes expression of SO_4388(REC)-PsdR(DBD) 137 and an sfGFP reporter
Depositing lab: Jeffrey Tabor. Depositing organization: Rice University. Publication: Mucosal acidosis elicits a unique molecular signature in epithelia and intestinal tissue mediated by GPR31-induced CREB phosphorylation. Cartwright IM, Dowdell AS, Lanis JM, Brink KR, Mu A, Kostelecky RE, Schaefer REM, Welch N, Onyiah JC, Hall CHT, Gerich ME, Tabor JJ, Colgan SP. Proc Natl Acad Sci U S A. 2021 May 18;118(20). pii: 2023871118. doi: 10.1073/pnas.2023871118. PubMed 33972436.
Backbone
  Vector backbone: ColE1
  Vector type: Bacterial Expression
Growth in bacteria
  Bacterial resistance: Chloramphenicol, 25 μg/mL
  Growth temperature: 37°C
  Growth strain: DH5alpha
  Copy number: High Copy
Gene/Insert 1
  Gene/Insert name: SO_4388(REC)-PsdR(DBD) 137
  Species: Shewanella oneidensis, Bacillus subtilis
  Promoter: J23108
  Cloning method: Unknown
  Sequencing primers: 5′ CGTCTAAGAAACCATTATTATCATGACATTAAC
Gene/Insert 2
  Gene/Insert name: sfGFP
  Species: Aequorea victoria
  Promoter: PpsdA110
  Cloning method: Unknown
  Sequencing primers: 5′ TCGCTCAAGGCGCACTCC; 3′ TAGGAAGCTTGCATGCCTGCAGGTC
Terms and licenses: Academic/Nonprofit Terms; Industry Terms: Not Available to Industry
How to cite: pKD279.8 was a gift from Jeffrey Tabor (Addgene plasmid # 173171 ; http://n2t.net/addgene:173171 ; RRID:Addgene_173171)
